Addgene plasmid #102542: SRpHi2
Purpose: Bacterial expression of EGFP fused to the cell penetrating peptide TAT with a GST tag for purification
Depositing lab: Stefan Hell. Depositing organization: Max Planck Institute for Multidisciplinary Sciences. Publication: SRpHi ratiometric pH biosensors for super-resolution microscopy. Richardson DS, Gregor C, Winter FR, Urban NT, Sahl SJ, Willig KI, Hell SW. Nat Commun. 2017 Sep 18;8(1):577. doi: 10.1038/s41467-017-00606-4. PubMed 28924139.
Backbone
  Vector backbone: pGEX-6P-1
  Backbone manufacturer: GE Healthcare
  Backbone size w/o insert (bp): 4984
  Vector type: Bacterial Expression
Growth in bacteria
  Bacterial resistance: Ampicillin, 100 μg/mL
  Growth temperature: 37°C
  Growth strain: DH5alpha
  Copy number: High Copy
Gene/Insert
  Gene/Insert name: Tat-EGFP
  Promoter: tac
  Tag / fusion protein: GST (N terminal on backbone)
  Cloning method: Restriction Enzyme; 5′ cloning site Unknown (not destroyed); 3′ cloning site Unknown (not destroyed)
  Sequencing primers: 5′ pGEX5'
Terms and licenses: Academic/Nonprofit Terms; Industry Terms: Not Available to Industry
Depositor comments: TAT-peptide is N-terminal to, and in frame with EGFP (between GST and EGFP); BL-21 cells are used for protein expression
How to cite: SRpHi2 was a gift from Stefan Hell (Addgene plasmid # 102542 ; http://n2t.net/addgene:102542 ; RRID:Addgene_102542)
