[The description below was written by a language model from this plasmid's Addgene catalogue record and pLannotate feature annotations shown in this document.]
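Description:
SRpHi2 is a bacterial expression plasmid built on the pGEX-6P-1 backbone that produces EGFP fused to the cell-penetrating TAT peptide, with an N-terminal glutathione S-transferase (GST) tag for affinity purification. It replicates in E. coli from a high-copy ColE1/pMB1-type origin and is selected with ampicillin through the β-lactamase (AmpR) gene and its own promoter. The sequenced record is 5,727 nt, consistent with a 4,984 bp backbone carrying an insert of roughly 0.7 kb.

Expression is driven by the tac promoter, a strong trp/lac hybrid, followed by a lac operator. The plasmid also carries lacI with its promoter, so the repressor supplied in cis keeps transcription off until it is induced with IPTG. The open reading frame begins with Schistosoma japonicum GST and continues into mammalian codon-optimized EGFP. The annotation leaves a short unannotated gap between the two coding sequences. According to the depositor, the TAT peptide sits there, in frame and N-terminal to EGFP, although the feature table does not call it out. The restriction sites used for cloning are not recorded. The remaining annotated elements (rop and bom fragments, a lac promoter/operator with a lacZα fragment, and a small yciV fragment) are backbone remnants with no stated role in the design.

The depositor notes that the plasmid is propagated in a cloning strain while BL21 cells are used for protein production. The associated publication concerns SRpHi ratiometric pH biosensors for super-resolution microscopy, which suggests the purified TAT-EGFP protein serves as a component of such a sensor, but the record does not describe how it is used beyond expression and purification.
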