Features (pLannotate 1.2.2; 17 found; start..end, strand, type, name):
      1..29      +  promoter       tac promoter: strong E. coli promoter; hybrid between the trp and lac UV5 promoters
     37..53      +  protein_bind   lac operator: The lac repressor binds to the lac operator to inhibit transcription in E. coli. This inhibition can be relieved by adding lactose or isopropyl-β-D-thiogalactopyranoside (IPTG). lac repressor encoded by lacI
     76..729     +  CDS            GST26_SCHJA: Experimental evidence at protein level: Swiss-Prot protein existence level 1. GST isoenzymes appear to play a central role in the parasite detoxification system. Other functions are also suspected including a role in increasing the solubility of haematin in the parasite gut. From Schistosoma japonicum (Blood fluke).
    808..1524    +  CDS            EGFP: the original enhanced GFP (Yang et al., 1996) mammalian codon-optimized
   1562..1601    +  CDS            rop (fragment): Rop protein, which maintains plasmids at low copy number; rop
   1703..1743    +  misc_feature   bom (fragment): basis of mobility region from pBR322
   1848..1952    +  promoter       AmpR promoter: bla
   1953..2813    +  CDS            AmpR: β-lactamase; bla; confers resistance to ampicillin, carbenicillin, and related antibiotics
   2984..3572    +  rep_origin     ori: high-copy-number ColE1/pMB1/pBR322/pUC origin of replication
   3758..3809    -  misc_feature   bom (fragment): basis of mobility region from pBR322
   3816..3893    +  promoter       lacI promoter: lacI
   3894..4976    +  CDS            lacI: lac repressor; lacI; The lac repressor binds to the lac operator to inhibit transcription in E. coli. This inhibition can be relieved by adding lactose or isopropyl-β-D-thiogalactopyranoside (IPTG).
   4989..5010    +  protein_bind   CAP binding site: CAP binding activates transcription in the presence of cAMP. E. coli catabolite activator protein
   5025..5055    +  promoter       lac promoter: promoter for the E. coli lac operon
   5063..5079    +  protein_bind   lac operator: The lac repressor binds to the lac operator to inhibit transcription in E. coli. This inhibition can be relieved by adding lactose or isopropyl-β-D-thiogalactopyranoside (IPTG). lac repressor encoded by lacI
   5099..5272    +  CDS            lacZα: LacZα fragment of β-galactosidase; lacZ fragment
   5536..5652    -  CDS            yciV (fragment): RNAAM_ECOLI - Also known as trpH From Escherichia coli (strain K12).
>Addgene plasmid #102542 | SRpHi2 | addgene full sequence | sequence record 198944 | Addgene NGS Result
TTGACAATTAATCATCGGCTCGTATAATGTGTGGAATTGTGAGCGGATAACAATTTCACACAGGAAACAG
TATTCATGTCCCCTATACTAGGTTATTGGAAAATTAAGGGCCTTGTGCAACCCACTCGACTTCTTTTGGA
ATATCTTGAAGAAAAATATGAAGAGCATTTGTATGAGCGCGATGAAGGTGATAAATGGCGAAACAAAAAG
TTTGAATTGGGTTTGGAGTTTCCCAATCTTCCTTATTATATTGATGGTGATGTTAAATTAACACAGTCTA
TGGCCATCATACGTTATATAGCTGACAAGCACAACATGTTGGGTGGTTGTCCAAAAGAGCGTGCAGAGAT
TTCAATGCTTGAAGGAGCGGTTTTGGATATTAGATACGGTGTTTCGAGAATTGCATATAGTAAAGACTTT
GAAACTCTCAAAGTTGATTTTCTTAGCAAGCTACCTGAAATGCTGAAAATGTTCGAAGATCGTTTATGTC
ATAAAACATATTTAAATGGTGATCATGTAACCCATCCTGACTTCATGTTGTATGACGCTCTTGATGTTGT
TTTATACATGGACCCAATGTGCCTGGATGCGTTCCCAAAATTAGTTTGTTTTAAAAAACGTATTGAAGCT
ATCCCACAAATTGATAAGTACTTGAAATCCAGCAAGTATATAGCATGGCCTTTGCAGGGCTGGCAAGCCA
CGTTTGGTGGTGGCGACCATCCTCCAAAATCGGATCTGGAAGTTCTGTTCCAGGGGCCCCTGGGATCCTA
TGGCCGAAAGAAGCGGCGTCAACGACGTCGAGAATTCGTGAGCAAGGGCGAGGAGCTGTTCACCGGGGTG
GTGCCCATCCTGGTCGAGCTGGACGGCGACGTAAACGGCCACAAGTTCAGCGTGTCCGGCGAGGGCGAGG
GCGATGCCACCTACGGCAAGCTGACCCTGAAGTTCATCTGCACCACCGGCAAGCTGCCCGTGCCCTGGCC
CACCCTCGTGACCACCCTGACCTACGGCGTGCAGTGCTTCAGCCGCTACCCCGACCACATGAAGCAGCAC
GACTTCTTCAAGTCCGCCATGCCCGAAGGCTACGTCCAGGAGCGCACCATCTTCTTCAAGGACGACGGCA
ACTACAAGACCCGCGCCGAGGTGAAGTTCGAGGGCGACACCCTGGTGAACCGCATCGAGCTGAAGGGCAT
CGACTTCAAGGAGGACGGCAACATCCTGGGGCACAAGCTGGAGTACAACTACAACAGCCACAACGTCTAT
ATCATGGCCGACAAGCAGAAGAACGGCATCAAGGTGAACTTCAAGATCCGCCACAACATCGAGGACGGCA
GCGTGCAGCTCGCCGACCACTACCAGCAGAACACCCCCATCGGCGACGGCCCCGTGCTGCTGCCCGACAA
CCACTACCTGAGCACCCAGTCCGCCCTGAGCAAAGACCCCAACGAGAAGCGCGATCACATGGTCCTGCTG
GAGTTCGTGACCGCCGCCGGGATCACTCTCGGCATGGACGAGCTGTACAAGTAACTCGACTCGAGCGGCC
GCATCGTGACTGACTGACGATCTGCCTCGCGCGTTTCGGTGATGACGGTGAAAACCTCTGACACATGCAG
CTCCCGGAGACGGTCACAGCTTGTCTGTAAGCGGATGCCGGGAGCAGACAAGCCCGTCAGGGCGCGTCAG
CGGGTGTTGGCGGGTGTCGGGGCGCAGCCATGACCCAGTCACGTAGCGATAGCGGAGTGTATAATTCTTG
AAGACGAAAGGGCCTCGTGATACGCCTATTTTTATAGGTTAATGTCATGATAATAATGGTTTCTTAGACG
TCAGGTGGCACTTTTCGGGGAAATGTGCGCGGAACCCCTATTTGTTTATTTTTCTAAATACATTCAAATA
TGTATCCGCTCATGAGACAATAACCCTGATAAATGCTTCAATAATATTGAAAAAGGAAGAGTATGAGTAT
TCAACATTTCCGTGTCGCCCTTATTCCCTTTTTTGCGGCATTTTGCCTTCCTGTTTTTGCTCACCCAGAA
ACGCTGGTGAAAGTAAAAGATGCTGAAGATCAGTTGGGTGCACGAGTGGGTTACATCGAACTGGATCTCA
ACAGCGGTAAGATCCTTGAGAGTTTTCGCCCCGAAGAACGTTTTCCAATGATGAGCACTTTTAAAGTTCT
GCTATGTGGCGCGGTATTATCCCGTGTTGACGCCGGGCAAGAGCAACTCGGTCGCCGCATACACTATTCT
CAGAATGACTTGGTTGAGTACTCACCAGTCACAGAAAAGCATCTTACGGATGGCATGACAGTAAGAGAAT
TATGCAGTGCTGCCATAACCATGAGTGATAACACTGCGGCCAACTTACTTCTGACAACGATCGGAGGACC
GAAGGAGCTAACCGCTTTTTTGCACAACATGGGGGATCATGTAACTCGCCTTGATCGTTGGGAACCGGAG
CTGAATGAAGCCATACCAAACGACGAGCGTGACACCACGATGCCTGCAGCAATGGCAACAACGTTGCGCA
AACTATTAACTGGCGAACTACTTACTCTAGCTTCCCGGCAACAATTAATAGACTGGATGGAGGCGGATAA
AGTTGCAGGACCACTTCTGCGCTCGGCCCTTCCGGCTGGCTGGTTTATTGCTGATAAATCTGGAGCCGGT
GAGCGTGGGTCTCGCGGTATCATTGCAGCACTGGGGCCAGATGGTAAGCCCTCCCGTATCGTAGTTATCT
ACACGACGGGGAGTCAGGCAACTATGGATGAACGAAATAGACAGATCGCTGAGATAGGTGCCTCACTGAT
TAAGCATTGGTAACTGTCAGACCAAGTTTACTCATATATACTTTAGATTGATTTAAAACTTCATTTTTAA
TTTAAAAGGATCTAGGTGAAGATCCTTTTTGATAATCTCATGACCAAAATCCCTTAACGTGAGTTTTCGT
TCCACTGAGCGTCAGACCCCGTAGAAAAGATCAAAGGATCTTCTTGAGATCCTTTTTTTCTGCGCGTAAT
CTGCTGCTTGCAAACAAAAAAACCACCGCTACCAGCGGTGGTTTGTTTGCCGGATCAAGAGCTACCAACT
CTTTTTCCGAAGGTAACTGGCTTCAGCAGAGCGCAGATACCAAATACTGTCCTTCTAGTGTAGCCGTAGT
TAGGCCACCACTTCAAGAACTCTGTAGCACCGCCTACATACCTCGCTCTGCTAATCCTGTTACCAGTGGC
TGCTGCCAGTGGCGATAAGTCGTGTCTTACCGGGTTGGACTCAAGACGATAGTTACCGGATAAGGCGCAG
CGGTCGGGCTGAACGGGGGGTTCGTGCACACAGCCCAGCTTGGAGCGAACGACCTACACCGAACTGAGAT
ACCTACAGCGTGAGCTATGAGAAAGCGCCACGCTTCCCGAAGGGAGAAAGGCGGACAGGTATCCGGTAAG
CGGCAGGGTCGGAACAGGAGAGCGCACGAGGGAGCTTCCAGGGGGAAACGCCTGGTATCTTTATAGTCCT
GTCGGGTTTCGCCACCTCTGACTTGAGCGTCGATTTTTGTGATGCTCGTCAGGGGGGCGGAGCCTATGGA
AAAACGCCAGCAACGCGGCCTTTTTACGGTTCCTGGCCTTTTGCTGGCCTTTTGCTCACATGTTCTTTCC
TGCGTTATCCCCTGATTCTGTGGATAACCGTATTACCGCCTTTGAGTGAGCTGATACCGCTCGCCGCAGC
CGAACGACCGAGCGCAGCGAGTCAGTGAGCGAGGAAGCGGAAGAGCGCCTGATGCGGTATTTTCTCCTTA
CGCATCTGTGCGGTATTTCACACCGCATAAATTCCGACACCATCGAATGGCGCAAAACCTTTCGCGGTAT
GGCATGATAGCGCCCGGAAGAGAGTCAATTCAGGGTGGTGAATGTGAAACCAGTAACGTTATACGATGTC
GCAGAGTATGCCGGTGTCTCTTATCAGACCGTTTCCCGCGTGGTGAACCAGGCCAGCCACGTTTCTGCGA
AAACGCGGGAAAAAGTGGAAGCGGCGATGGCGGAGCTGAATTACATTCCCAACCGCGTGGCACAACAACT
GGCGGGCAAACAGTCGTTGCTGATTGGCGTTGCCACCTCCAGTCTGGCCCTGCACGCGCCGTCGCAAATT
GTCGCGGCGATTAAATCTCGCGCCGATCAACTGGGTGCCAGCGTGGTGGTGTCGATGGTAGAACGAAGCG
GCGTCGAAGCCTGTAAAGCGGCGGTGCACAATCTTCTCGCGCAACGCGTCAGTGGGCTGATCATTAACTA
TCCGCTGGATGACCAGGATGCCATTGCTGTGGAAGCTGCCTGCACTAATGTTCCGGCGTTATTTCTTGAT
GTCTCTGACCAGACACCCATCAACAGTATTATTTTCTCCCATGAAGACGGTACGCGACTGGGCGTGGAGC
ATCTGGTCGCATTGGGTCACCAGCAAATCGCGCTGTTAGCGGGCCCATTAAGTTCTGTCTCGGCGCGTCT
GCGTCTGGCTGGCTGGCATAAATATCTCACTCGCAATCAAATTCAGCCGATAGCGGAACGGGAAGGCGAC
TGGAGTGCCATGTCCGGTTTTCAACAAACCATGCAAATGCTGAATGAGGGCATCGTTCCCACTGCGATGC
TGGTTGCCAACGATCAGATGGCGCTGGGCGCAATGCGCGCCATTACCGAGTCCGGGCTGCGCGTTGGTGC
GGATATCTCGGTAGTGGGATACGACGATACCGAAGACAGCTCATGTTATATCCCGCCGTTAACCACCATC
AAACAGGATTTTCGCCTGCTGGGGCAAACCAGCGTGGACCGCTTGCTGCAACTCTCTCAGGGCCAGGCGG
TGAAGGGCAATCAGCTGTTGCCCGTCTCACTGGTGAAAAGAAAAACCACGCTAGCGCCCAATACGCAAAC
CGCCTCTCCCCGCGCGTTGGCCGATTCATTAATGCAGCTGGCACGACAGGTTTCCCGACTGGAAAGCGGG
CAGTGAGCGCAACGCAATTAATGTAAGTTAGCTCACTCATTAGGCACCCCAGGCTTTACACTTTATGCTT
CCGGCTCGTATGTTGTGTGGAATTGTGAGCGGATAACAATTTCACACAGGAAACAGCTATGACCATGATT
ACGGATTCACTGGCCGTCGTTTTACAACGTCGTGACTGGGAAAACCCTGGCGTTACCCAACTTAATCGCC
TTGCAGCACATCCCCCTTTCGCCAGCTGGCGTAATAGCGAAGAGGCCCGCACCGATCGCCCTTCCCAACA
GTTGCGCAGCCTGAATGGCGAATGGCGCTTTGCCTGGTTTCCGGCACCAGAAGCGGTGCCGGAAAGCTGG
CTGGAGTGCGATCTTCCTGAGGCCGATACTGTCGTCGTCCCCTCAAACTGGCAGATGCACGGTTACGATG
CGCCCATCTACACCAACGTGACCTATCCCATTACGGTCAATCCGCCGTTTGTTCCCACGGAGAATCCGAC
GGGTTGTTACTCGCTCACATTTAATGTTGATGAAAGCTGGCTACAGGAAGGCCAGACGCGAATTATTTTT
GATGGCGTTGGAATTAGCTTATCGACTGCACGGTGCACCAATGCTTCTGGCGTCAGGCAGCCATCGGAAG
CTGTGGTATGGCTGTGCAGGTCGTAAATCACTGCATAATTCGTGTCGCTCAAGGCGCACTCCCGTTCTGG
ATAATGTTTTTTGCGCCGACATCATAACGGTTCTGGCAAATATTCTGAAATGAGCTG
